>Addgene plasmid #154320 | pJW1816 | addgene full sequence | sequence record 318640 | Addgene NGS Result
AAAAGGCCAGGAACCGTAAAAAGGCCGCGTTGCTGGCGTTTTTCCATAGGCTCCGCCCCCCTGACGAGCA
TCACAAAAATCGACGCTCAAGTCAGAGGTGGCGAAACCCGACAGGACTATAAAGATACCAGGCGTTTCCC
CCTGGAAGCTCCCTCGTGCGCTCTCCTGTTCCGACCCTGCCGCTTACCGGATACCTGTCCGCCTTTCTCC
CTTCGGGAAGCGTGGCGCTTTCTCATAGCTCACGCTGTAGGTATCTCAGTTCGGTGTAGGTCGTTCGCTC
CAAGCTGGGCTGTGTGCACGAACCCCCCGTTCAGCCCGACCGCTGCGCCTTATCCGGTAACTATCGTCTT
GAGTCCAACCCGGTAAGACACGACTTATCGCCACTGGCAGCAGCCACTGGTAACAGGATTAGCAGAGCGA
GGTATGTAGGCGGTGCTACAGAGTTCTTGAAGTGGTGGCCTAACTACGGCTACACTAGAAGAACAGTATT
TGGTATCTGCGCTCTGCTGAAGCCAGTTACCTTCGGAAAAAGAGTTGGTAGCTCTTGATCCGGCAAACAA
ACCACCGCTGGTAGCGGTGGTTTTTTTGTTTGCAAGCAGCAGATTACGCGCAGAAAAAAAGGATCTCAAG
AAGATCCTTTGATCTTTTCTACGGGGTCTGACGCTCAGTGGAACGACGCGTAACTCACGTTAAGGGATTT
TGGTCATGAGCTTGCGCCGTCCCGTCAAGTCAGCGTAATGCTCTGCCAGTGTTACAACCAATTAACCAAT
TCTGATTAGAAAAACTCATCGAGCATCAAATGAAACTGCAATTTATTCATATCAGGATTATCAATACCAT
ATTTTTGAAAAAGCCGTTTCTGTAATGAAGGAGAAAACTCACCGAGGCAGTTCCATAGGATGGCAAGATC
CTGGTATCGGTCTGCGATTCCGACTCGTCCAACATCAATACAACCTATTAATTTCCCCTCGTCAAAAATA
AGGTTATCAAGTGAGAAATCACCATGAGTGACGACTGAATCCGGTGAGAATGGCAAAAGTTTATGCATTT
CTTTCCAGACTTGTTCAACAGGCCAGCCATTACGCTCGTCATCAAAATCACTCGCATCAACCAAACCGTT
ATTCATTCGTGATTGCGCCTGAGCGAGACGAAATACGCGATCGCTGTTAAAAGGACAATTACAAACAGGA
ATCGAATGCAACCGGCGCAGGAACACTGCCAGCGCATCAACAATATTTTCACCTGAATCAGGATATTCTT
CTAATACCTGGAATGCTGTTTTTCCGGGGATCGCAGTGGTGAGTAACCATGCATCATCAGGAGTACGGAT
AAAATGCTTGATGGTCGGAAGAGGCATAAATTCCGTCAGCCAGTTTAGTCTGACCATCTCATCTGTAACA
TCATTGGCAACGCTACCTTTGCCATGTTTCAGAAACAACTCTGGCGCATCGGGCTTCCCATACAAGCGAT
AGATTGTCGCACCTGATTGCCCGACATTATCGCGAGCCCATTTATACCCATATAAATCAGCATCCATGTT
GGAATTTAATCGCGGCCTCGACGTTTCCCGTTGAATATGGCTCATAACACCCCTTGTATTACTGTTTATG
TAAGCAGACAGTTTTATTGTTCATGATGATATATTTTTATCTTGTGCAATGTAACATCAGAGATTTTGAG
ACACGGGCCAGAGCTGCCAGGAAACAGCTATGACCATGTAATACGACTCACTATAGGGGATATCAGCTGG
ATGGCGCTCTTCGCGTCAAGTCTTCCTCGCTGATCAACTTCTGCTCGAGGTCCTCCTCGGAGATGAGCTT
TTGCTCAAGATCCTCTTCAGAAATAAGTTTTTGTTCAGATCCGGCTCCACCCTGAAAATAACTTCGTATA
GTATACATTATACGAAGTTATTAAAAATTGCGGTCATAAACTGAAACGTAACATATGATAAGGTATTTTG
TGTGCGGTTTTTTCTATGATGTTTCAAAAAAATTTATCAGAAGTAAAAAACATAAGAAGTGTACACAGAA
CATTGTGTAGATTTTGGGATAGAATTATTATTAATGGGGGGAGGGAGCACAATTTTTTTCGACTTTTTAT
TACGAATTAATTCTATTTTTGAATCTACACAATTTCATTGTTAGAGGTGACTTAAAAGAAGCTAAAAAAC
AAAGAAATTAAGAGAAGTTTTTTGATAATAACAAAAATAGGGGGTGGGAGCACAGGGAGAAAGAGCATGT
AGGGATGTTGAAGAGTAATTGGACCCACTTTGTACAAGAAAGCTGGGTCTATTCCTTTGCCCTCGGACGA
GTGCTGGGGCGTCGGTTTCCACTATCGGCGAGTACTTCTACACAGCCATCGGTCCAGACGGCCGCGCTTC
TGCGGGCGATTTGTGTACGCCCGACAGTCCCGGCTCCGGATCGGACGATTGCGTCGCATCGACCCTGCGC
CCAAGCTGCATCATCGAAATTGCCGTCAACCAAGCTCTGATAGAGTTGGTCAAGACCAATGCGGAGCATA
TACGCCCGGAGCCGCGGCGATCCTGCAAGCTCCGGATGCCTCCGCTCGAAGTAGCGCGTCTGCTGCTCCA
TACAAGCCAACCACGGCCTCCAGAAGAAGATGTTGGCGACCTCGTATTGGGAATCCCCGAACATCGCCTC
GCTCCAGTCAATGACCGCTGTTATGCGGCCATTGTCCGTCAGGACATTGTTGGAGCCGAAATCCGCGTGC
ACGAGGTGCCGGACTTCGGGGCAGTCCTCGGCCCAAAGCATCAGCTCATCGAGAGCCTGCGCGACGGACG
CACTGACGGTGTCGTCCATCACAGTTTGCCAGTGATACACATGGGGATCAGCAATCGCGCATATGAAATC
ACGCCATGTAGTGTATTGACCGATTCCTTGCGGTCCGAATGGGCCGAACCCGCTCGTCTGGCTAAGATCG
GCCGCAGCGATCGCATCCATGGCCTCCGCGACCGGCTGCAGAACAGCGGGCAGTTCGGTTTCAGGCAGGT
CTTGCAACGTGACACCCTGTGCACGGCGGGAGATGCAATAGGTCAGGCTCTCGCTGAATTCCCCAATGTC
AAGCACTTCCGGAATCGGGAGCGCGGCCGATGCAAAGTGCCGATAAACATAACGATCTTTGTAGAAACCA
TCGGCGCAGCTATTTACCCGCAGGACATATCCACGCCCTCCTACATCGAAGCTGAAAGCACGAGATTCTT
CGCCCTCCGAGAGCTGCATCAGGTCGGAGACGCTGTCGAACTTTTCGATCAGAAACTTCTCGACAGACGT
CGCGGTGAGTTCAGGCTTTTTCATGGAGCCTGCTTTTTTGTACAAACTTGCGGCACCGCCTGACATATTA
CCTTAAAATTCAAAAATTAATTTCAGATCAGTCATAACCAAGAAAACAAAATAAACGTTAGGACAGAAAA
TTCAAATTAATTAAAAATTATGCTGAATAAGAAAATTACATGCAAAGCCTTATTTTCCTCATAGAAACAG
TTGAATAACATATTTTTTAATTGAAAACATAGCAAAATTCGTGGTAAAATTTGTCAAAACCTTGGAAAAA
ATCGAAAAAAGAACATTTCCCGATGCATTTTCCTATTTCTCGTTGCCGACAACGTATAAACGTTGAATAC
TCAGTCAACGAATTTGGCTGCTGGCTTGGACTCTCGCACGGAAGAGACGCGTGTGTAGATTTACGACGAA
AGCAAAAATGATCACCAAAAACGGAACGTTGAGCTGGACGGAAATAGTGGTAAAGTGACATGATTATAGT
TTGAAGATTTCTAATTTCACAATTAGAGCAAATGTTGTTCGGTATTTATTTTCAACGGTATTTATACTAT
TTTCCACCTTTTTCTAGAACATTCGAGCTGCTTGTTGCAAAAGGAGGGCGACTCACATTCGGTACATGGA
AAAGTAGTGTACACAATAAAGAGACCCAGATACATTTTCCGTCTGCGTCTCTTTGCACCCACCGGGAGTA
TTTTCAAACGAATGCATCTAGGACCTTCTAGAACATTCTGTAAGGCTGCAGAATGCGGGTATATAAGGAA
AGCGGGCTCAGAGGAAGCCAACACGCTTTGTTCTAGTGCATCTAAAAAACTTCGAAAATATGTCAAATCT
TCTCACTGTTCATCAAAATCTTCCAGCACTTCCAGTTGACGCGACAAGTGATGAAGTTCGCAAGAACCTC
ATGGATATGTTCCGTGACAGACAAGCCTTCTCCGAGCACACCTGGAAGATGCTTCTCTCAGTGTGCCGTT
CTTGGGCTGCCTGGTGCAAGCTTAACAACCGCAAGTGGTTCCCAGCCGAGCCAGAAGACGTTCGTGACTA
CTTGCTCTACCTCCAAGCTCGTGGATTGGCGGTGAAGACGATCCAACAACATCTCGGACAGCTCAATATG
CTCCATCGCCGATCTGGACTTCCACGCCCATCAGATTCTAATGCCGTATCTCTCGTAATGAGACGTATCC
GCAAGGAAAATGTTGATGCTGGAGAGAGAGCCAAGCAAGCCCTCGCCTTCGAAAGGTAAGTTTAAATATT
AATGTATTCAATCCTAAGACTTGACGAAATTTTCAGAACCGACTTCGATCAGGTCCGTTCTCTTATGGAA
AATTCCGATCGTTGCCAGGACATCCGAAACCTCGCCTTCCTCGGAATTGCTTACAACACACTTCTCCGTA
TCGCCGAAATTGCCCGCATTCGCGTCAAGGATATTAGTCGCACAGACGGAGGAAGAATGCTCATCCACAT
CGGACGTACAAAAACGCTGGTCTCGACTGCCGGAGTCGAAAAAGCGCTCTCCCTTGGAGTTACCAAGCTC
GTTGAGCGCTGGATTTCGGTTTCCGGAGTCGCCGATGATCCAAACAACTACCTGTTCTGTCGTGTTCGCA
AGAACGGAGTTGCTGCCCCGAGTGCAACATCACAACTCTCGACTCGAGCTCTTGAAGGTAAGTTTAAACA
ACATATTAGCTAAGAATAAGCTGAAAATAAATTTTCAGGAATCTTCGAAGCTACCCACCGTCTCATCTAC
GGAGCCAAGGATGATTCCGGACAACGTTACTTGGCTTGGTCTGGACATTCCGCCCGTGTCGGAGCTGCCC
GTGACATGGCTCGCGCTGGAGTTTCCATCCCAGAGATTATGCAAGCCGGAGGTTGGACCAACGTCAACAT
TGTGATGAACTATATTAGAAACTTGGATTCTGAAACTGGCGCCATGGTTCGTCTTCTCGAAGACGGTGAT
TAAGATAAATGCAAAATCCTTTCAAGCATTCCCTTCTTCTCTATCACTCTTCTTTCTTTTTGTCAAAAAA
TTCTCTCGCTAATTTATTTGCTTTTTTAATGTTATTATTTTATGACTTTTTATAGTCACTGAAAAGTTTG
CATCTGAGTGAAGTGAATGCTATCAAAATGTGATTCTGTCTGATGTACTTTCACAATCTCTCTTCAATTC
CATTTTGAAGTGCTTTAAACCCGAAAGGTTGAGAAAAATGCGAGCGCTCAAATATTTGTATTGTGTTCGT
TGAGTGACCCAACAAAAAGAGGAAACTTTATTGTGCCGCCAAGAAAAAAGTCTCACTGAATCTCAAATAT
TTTATTAGAAAACACCAACAATTTAGATATTTCTGTATCCACGGTTGGCGTTGACAGCCTCTGATGGTGG
AGACTTGTCTGGGCACTGGCAGTACTCGGCATCCTTTCCTGGTCTTCCGTCTGGTCCAGTCTCTCCCTGG
GTTCCGTCTGGTCCTTGACGTCCTTGCTTTCCAGATGGTCCTTCTGGTCCAACGGTTCCTGGCTCTCCTG
GTGGTCCGTGAAGACCGTTCTGTCCAGCTGGTCCTGTTGGTCCTTGATCTCCTCTTGGTCCCTTTGGTCC
TGGTCTTCCGATTGGATGCTCGGCGTCGCGTCCCTTCTCTCCTGGTGGTCCTGGCTCTCCGATCTTTCCG
ATTTGACCGGATGATCCTTGCTCTCCTGGATGTCCTGGTTGTCCATCTCTTCCTGGGTTTCCATTTTGTC
CTCTTGGTCCTGGAAGTCCACGTGGTCCTGGTCTTCCAAGAGCTCCTGGTGGTCCAACTGGTCCTTGTGG
GCAAGTGAAGCATCCGACAGACTCGCGTTGTGGAGCGATATCATCAGCTCCAACTCCTGGAACACCGTCA
AGTCCTGGAACTCCGTCGAGTCCTGGAACTCCTGGAACTCCCTTTGGTCCGGATGGTCCAGCTGGGCACT
TGTTATCAGCATTGCAGTTGCAGGTTGGTCCATTTCCATTGGCTCCATTTGGAGTCTTTGGCTGGTTGAA
GACTGGTGGAACTGCTGGTGGTTGACCTGGTGGAGCAGATGGGGATCCATCAGCATGTGGAGTTGGGGTA
GCGTTGGTCTCTTCATATTGACAACGGACACGCTTGCTAGATCTTCCGATGACAACTATGTCCTTCCACA
ATCCATTGGTAGATTGCTAGAAAATTAAAAATTATTTAAAATTCAAAATATAATTTAACTCACTCTGAAC
ACATTCATCTCGGTATCAAGCTTCTCTCTGAATCCATCAACCTCCGAGTAGATGGTTGACATGGTCATGA
AGCATACCATAAGAGTGGCGACAGTGACCGAAGCCGTCACATAACACGCAAGTTTTACAGACATCTCTGA
AATTATCAAATTTAGGATTTCAAAATAATTCGGCCAAAGAAATGTAACTCACCTAGTCTTCGAGAAGCAG
AGACTTGTCGATTTCCTACCGGATTCGTCTCCTTTTATTAGGAAATCTTTCCGCAAGTTTTCAAGTTTTT
TTTGTTTTTTTTTTACATTACCGACGAGACAGTGTGCGAGACGCAGAGACGATAAAAGACTGGATAAGAA
CGGGAGATAAGGAGTACGGATGTAGGTGAGGAATGTGGCCGAAAGGACAGATGGGCTTTATTCGGGAAGA
TTGGTTGGGAAATGAACCAGAGAAGAATGACTGAATAAAGTTGTTGAAACTTGGTGAGAATGGAAGATAG
ACAATCGAGGGCAGCTAGTTTCCTTCCTCCTCTATATATTTTTATGTTTTCTTTTAAACCTTCCTCCATA
TTTCTGAATTGAATGTTGTTGCATATTGTGTGTCCTTATTTCATTTCCATCATCCTTTTGTGTGTTTCCC
CCTTCCACCAATTCCCCCCACGTCCTAATGAAATGAAAGCGAGAAGATAAATAAACTTGCACATTGTGTT
CAGATGAGAGGAGCGGAATACGAATTGGGAGACGGAAAGAGAAAAAAAAATGTTTAGATTTGGATTGAAT
TAATTTTTTAGAAAGCAAGAAAAAAAACACAAAGAGAATAAATAAATAATAGGAAAAAAAACAAATATTC
AGTATTTAAAATTTGAAAATTCAACGACGTTGGCGTCGATCATCCTTAGAGGTCCTCCTCGGAGATAAGC
TTTTGCTCTCCCTGAAAATAACTTCGTATAGTATACATTATACGAAGTTATTTTAAACTTACCTTGTACA
GCTCGTCCATTCCTCCGGTCGAATGACGTCCCTCGGATCGTTCGTATTGTTCTACAACTGTGTAGTCTTC
ATTATGGGAAGTAATATCAAGCTTGCGGTCAACGTTATATGCTCCTGGCATTTGAACTGGCTTCTTTGCC
TTGTATGTGGTCTTGAAATCCGCCAGGTAACGTCCTGAAAAGTACCATTAGTGTATATAAGACGAAACCG
TTTCATCAAACTTACCTCCGTCCTTGAGGCGTAACGCCATTTTGATGTCTCCCTTGAGAACTCCATCTTC
TGGGTACAATCGTTCGGTGGAAGCCTCCCATCCCATCGTCTTCTTCTGCATAACTGGTCCATCTGGTGGG
AAATTGGTACCACGGAGCTTGACCTTGTAGATCAAAGTGCCATCCTGAAAAAATGATGTCAAACAACCAT
TGTTAAAAGCGGAGTAAAAACTTACCTCGAGAGAAGTGTCCTGAGTTACTGTAACTGCTCCACCATCCTC
GAAGTTCATCACACGCTCCCACTTGAAGCCTTCTGGGAAAGATTGCTTGTAGTAATCTGGAATGTCGGCT
GGGTGTTTGATGAAAGCACGGGAGCCGTACATGAATTGTGGGGAGAGAATATCCCATGAGAATGGAAGTG
GTCCTGAAAAAACGATGACCATTGCGAATTGAAATTGGATTATCACAAACTTACCTCCCTTGGTGACCTT
CAGCTTGGCGGTCTGAGTTCCCTCGTACGGGCGGCCCTCCCCTTCTCCTTCGATTTCGAACTCGTGACCA
TTCATGCTTCCTTCCATGTGAACCTTGAAGCGCATGAACTCCTTGATCACAGCTTCTCCTTTGGAGACCA
TGGATCCGCCTCCTCCTGAACCACCGCCGCCACTTCCGCCACCTCCACTGCCTCCGCCACCCGAACCTCC
TCCTCCCGATCCACCGCCACCCGCCGAAGAGCATTATTTGGGGCCCGAGCTTAAGACTGGCCGTCGTTTT
ACAACGTCGTGACTGGGAAAACATCCATGCTAGCGTTAACGCGAGAGTAGGGAACTGCCAGGCATCAAAT
AAAACGAAAGGCTCAGTCGGAAGACTGGGCCTTTCGTTTTATCTGTTGTTTGTCGGTGAACGCTCTCCTG
AGTAGGACAAATCCGCCGGGAGCGGATTTGAACGTTGTGAAGCAACGGCCCGGAGGGTGGCGGGCAGGAC
GCCCGCCATAAACTGCCAGGCATCAAACTAAGCAGAAGGCCATCCTGACGGATGGCCTTTTTGCGTTTCT
ACAAACTCTTCCTGGCTAGCGGTACGCGTATTAATTGCGTTGCGCTCACTGCCCGCTTTCCAGTCGGGAA
ACCTGTCGTGCCAGCTGCATTAATGAATCGGCCAACGCGCGGGGAGAGGCGGTTTGCGTATTGGGCGCTC
TTCCGCTTCCTCGCTCACTGACTCGCTGCGCTCGGTCGTTCGGCTGCGGCGAGCGGTATCAGCTCACTCA
AAGGCGGTAATACGGTTATCCACAGAATCAGGGGATAACGCAGGAAAGAACATGTGAGCAAAAGGCCAGC
Features (pLannotate 1.2.2; 21 found; start..end, strand, type, name):
     41..629     -  rep_origin     ori: high-copy-number ColE1/pMB1/pBR322/pUC origin of replication
    776..1585    -  CDS            KanR: aminoglycoside phosphotransferase; aph(3')-Ia; confers resistance to kanamycin in bacteria or G418 (Geneticin®) in eukaryotes
   1719..1737    +  promoter       T7 promoter: promoter for bacteriophage T7 RNA polymerase
   1861..1881    -  CDS            capTEV™ (fragment): composite tag for in vivo biotinylation, TEV protease cleavage, and 6xHis tagging
   1878..1911    +  protein_bind   loxP511: Cre-mediated recombination occurs in the 8-bp core sequence (GTATACAT). loxP511 sites are compatible with each other, but incompatible with wild-type loxP sites. Cre recombinase
   2265..2285    +  protein_bind   attB2: mutant version of attB; core recombination site for the Gateway® BP reaction BP Clonase™
   2289..3314    -  CDS            HygR: aminoglycoside phosphotransferase from E. coli; aph(4)-Ia; confers resistance to hygromycin
   3320..3340    -  protein_bind   attB1: mutant version of attB; core recombination site for the Gateway® BP reaction BP Clonase™
   3721..3771    -  CDS            hsp-16.1 (fragment): HSP11_CAEEL - Also known as hsp16-1b. Experimental evidence at transcript level: Swiss-Prot protein existence level 2. From Caenorhabditis elegans.
   4120..5250    +  CDS            cre: RECR_BPP1 - Experimental evidence at protein level: Swiss-Prot protein existence level 1. Catalyzes site-specific recombination between two 34-base- pair LOXP sites. Its role is to maintain the phage genome as a monomeric unit-copy plasmid in the lysogenic state. From Escherichia phage P1 (Bacteriophage P1).
   5259..5582    +  terminator     tbb-2 terminator: tbb-2; transcription terminator for the C. elegans tubulin beta-2 gene
   5626..6465    -  CDS            sqt-1 (fragment): SQT1_CAEEL - Also known as rol-5. Protein inferred from homology: Swiss-Prot protein existence level 3. Nematode cuticles are composed largely of collagen-like proteins. The cuticle functions both as an exoskeleton and as a barrier to protect the worm from its environment. This is a collagen critical for organismal morphogenesis. Mutations in sqt-1 can lengthen, shorten, or helically twist the entire animal. From Caenorhabditis elegans.
   6498..6644    -  CDS            sqt-1 (fragment): SQT1_CAEEL - Also known as rol-5. Protein inferred from homology: Swiss-Prot protein existence level 3. Nematode cuticles are composed largely of collagen-like proteins. The cuticle functions both as an exoskeleton and as a barrier to protect the worm from its environment. This is a collagen critical for organismal morphogenesis. Mutations in sqt-1 can lengthen, shorten, or helically twist the entire animal. From Caenorhabditis elegans.
   7438..7471    +  protein_bind   loxP511: Cre-mediated recombination occurs in the 8-bp core sequence (GTATACAT). loxP511 sites are compatible with each other, but incompatible with wild-type loxP sites. Cre recombinase
   7483..8331    -  CDS            mScarlet-I: mScarlet-I is a basic (constitutively fluorescent) red fluorescent protein published in 2016, derived from synthetic construct. It is reported to be a rapidly-maturing monomer with moderate acid sensitivity.
   8402..8419    -  CDS            Twin-Strep-tag (fragment): two Strep-Tag®II moieties connected by a linker for enhanced binding to Strep-Tactin®, an engineered form of streptavidin (Schmidt et al., 2013)
   8456..8492    +  CDS            lacZα (fragment): LacZα fragment of β-galactosidase; lacZ fragment
   8539..8582    -  terminator     rrnB T1 terminator: Escherichia coli rrnB; transcription terminator T1 from the E. coli rrnB gene
   8714..8741    +  terminator     rrnB T2 terminator: transcription terminator T2 from the E. coli rrnB gene
   8796..8888    -  CDS            lacI (fragment): lac repressor; lacI; The lac repressor binds to the lac operator to inhibit transcription in E. coli. This inhibition can be relieved by adding lactose or isopropyl-β-D-thiogalactopyranoside (IPTG).
   8890..9023    -  rep_origin     RSF ori (fragment): Plasmids containing the RSF 1030 origin of replication can be propagated in E. coli cells that contain additional plasmids with compatible origins.
