[The description below was written by a language model from this plasmid's Addgene catalogue record and pLannotate feature annotations shown in this document.]
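Description:
pJW1816 is a pDONR221-based donor plasmid that supplies a "multi-cassette" module for SapTrap assembly of CRISPR/Cas9 homology-directed repair templates in Caenorhabditis elegans. It is propagated in E. coli as a high-copy plasmid through a ColE1/pUC-type origin and selected with kanamycin (KanR, aph(3')-Ia). The backbone also retains rrnB T1/T2 terminators and a T7 promoter. Several short hits in the feature table (capTEV, Twin-Strep, lacZα, lacI and RSF ori fragments) are small partial matches, probably linker or backbone remnants rather than functional parts.

The roughly 6.7 kb insert is recorded as 30aa linker::mScarlet-I^SEC (Lox511I)^3xMyc. It encodes a flexible linker and the monomeric red fluorescent protein mScarlet-I, followed by a self-excising cassette (SEC) and a 3xMyc epitope. The 3xMyc tag is named in the catalogue entry but not separately annotated in the table. The SEC is bounded by two loxP511 sites, which recombine with each other but not with wild-type loxP. Between them the table shows a hygromycin resistance gene for drug selection of worms, sqt-1 collagen sequence (normally used in SECs as a dominant roller marker for visual screening), and a Cre recombinase coding sequence followed by the tbb-2 terminator. An adjacent hsp-16.1 fragment suggests heat-shock-driven Cre expression.

In use, the module is combined with homology arms and other SapTrap parts to tag an endogenous locus. Integrants are identified by hygromycin resistance and the marker phenotype. Inducing Cre then removes the cassette, leaving an in-frame linker–mScarlet-I–3xMyc fusion. The plasmid belongs to an expanded auxin-inducible degron toolkit for C. elegans.
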