Addgene plasmid #154320: pJW1816
Purpose: Multi-cassette for SapTrap
Depositing lab: Jordan Ward. Depositing organization: University of California, Santa Cruz. Publication: An expanded auxin-inducible degron toolkit for Caenorhabditis elegans. Ashley GE, Duong T, Levenson MT, Martinez MAQ, Johnson LC, Hibshman JD, Saeger HN, Palmisano NJ, Doonan R, Martinez-Mendez R, Davidson BR, Zhang W, Ragle JM, Medwig-Kinney TN, Sirota SS, Goldstein B, Matus DQ, Dickinson DJ, Reiner DJ, Ward JD. Genetics. 2021 Mar 31;217(3). pii: 6104563. doi: 10.1093/genetics/iyab006. PubMed 33677541.
Backbone
  Vector backbone: pDONR221
  Backbone size w/o insert (bp): 2360
  Vector type: Worm Expression, Cre/Lox, CRISPR
  Selectable markers: Hygromycin
Growth in bacteria
  Bacterial resistance: Kanamycin, 50 μg/mL
  Growth temperature: 37°C
  Growth strain: DH5alpha
  Copy number: High Copy
Gene/Insert
  Gene/Insert name: 30aa linker::mScarlet-I^SEC (Lox511I)^3xMyc
  Species: C. elegans (nematode)
  Insert size (bp): 6661
  Cloning method: Gibson Cloning
  Sequencing primers: 5′ M13 Forward (tgtaaaacgacggccagt); 3′ M13 Reverse (caggaaacagctatgaccatg)
Terms and licenses: Academic/Nonprofit Terms; Industry Terms: Not Available to Industry
How to cite: pJW1816 was a gift from Jordan Ward (Addgene plasmid # 154320 ; http://n2t.net/addgene:154320 ; RRID:Addgene_154320)
